>Addgene plasmid #28300 | pCMV-PTEN-C124S | addgene partial sequence | sequence record 34607 | 28300 with CMV-F
CTCGTTTGTGACCGTCAGAATTGATCTACCATGGACTACAAAGACGATGACGACAAGCTTGCGGCCGCGA
ATTCATCGATAGATCTGATATCGGTACCAGTCGACTCTAGAGGATCCCCGGAATTCATGACAGCCATCAT
CAAAGAGATCGTTAGCAGAAACAAAAGGAGATATCAAGAGGATGGATTCGACTTAGACTTGACCTATATT
TATCCAAACATTATTGCTATGGGATTTCCTGCAGAAAGACTTGAAGGCGTATACAGGAACAATATTGATG
ATGTAGTAAGGTTTTTGGATTCAAAGCATAAAAACCATTACAAGATATACAATCTTTGTGCTGAAAGACA
TTATGACACCGCCAAATTTAATTGCAGAGTTGCACAATATCCTTTTGAAGACCATAACCCACCACAGCTA
GAACTTATCAAACCCTTTTGTGAAGATCTTGACCAATGGCTAAGTGAAGATGACAATCATGTTGCAGCAA
TTCACAGTAAAGCTGGAAAGGGACGAACTGGTGTAATGATATGTGCATATTTATTACATCGGGGCAAATT
TTTAAAGGCACAAGAGGCCCTAGATTTCTATGGGGAAGTAAGGACCAGAGACAAAAAGGGAGTAACTATT
CCCAGTCAGAGGCGCTATGTGTATTATTATAGCTACCTGTTAAAGAATCATCTGGATTATAGACCAGTGG
CACTGTTGTTTCACAAGATGATGTTTGAAACTATTCCAATGTTCAGTGGCGGAACTTGCAATCCTCAGTT
TGTGGTCTGCCAGCTAAAGGTGAAGATATATTCCTCCAATTCAGGACCCACACGACGGGAAGACAAGTTC
ATGTACTTTGAGTTCCC
