[The description below was written by a language model from this plasmid's Addgene catalogue record.]
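Description:
pCMV-PTEN-C124S is a mammalian expression plasmid built on the pCMV-2-FLAG backbone (about 5 kb without insert). It is propagated in E. coli as a high-copy plasmid under ampicillin selection. The record does not list a mammalian selection marker or give a feature table, so the origin of replication, the polyadenylation signal and other backbone elements are not documented here. The backbone name and the use of a CMV forward sequencing primer indicate that the insert is driven by the cytomegalovirus immediate-early promoter, a strong constitutive promoter commonly used for transient expression in transfected mammalian cells.

The payload is a 1,209 bp human PTEN coding sequence, inserted by restriction enzyme cloning, with a FLAG epitope fused to the N-terminus of the protein. The FLAG tag allows detection by immunoblotting or immunofluorescence and recovery by immunoprecipitation with anti-FLAG antibodies. The insert carries the Cys124Ser substitution, which the record describes as a phosphatase-inactive mutant. Cys124 is the catalytic cysteine in the active site of the PTEN phosphatase domain, and replacing it with serine abolishes enzymatic activity while leaving the protein otherwise intact.

A construct like this typically serves as a catalytically dead control alongside wild-type PTEN, to separate effects that depend on phosphatase activity, such as antagonism of PI3K/Akt signalling, from those that depend only on the protein's presence or its binding interactions. The associated publication concerns PTEN association with NHERF adaptor proteins and attenuation of PDGF receptor signalling, which fits its use in interaction and signalling experiments in cultured cells.
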