Addgene plasmid #28300: pCMV-PTEN-C124S
Depositing lab: Maria-Magdalena Georgescu. Depositing organization: University of Texas MD Anderson Cancer Center. Publication: PTEN tumor suppressor associates with NHERF proteins to attenuate PDGF receptor signaling. Takahashi Y, Morales FC, Kreimann EL, Georgescu MM. EMBO J. 2006 Feb 22. 25(4):910-20. 10.1038/sj.emboj.7600979 PubMed 16456542.
Backbone
  Vector backbone: pCMV-2-FLAG
  Backbone size w/o insert (bp): 5000
  Vector type: Mammalian Expression
Growth in bacteria
  Bacterial resistance: Ampicillin, 100 μg/mL
  Growth temperature: 37°C
  Growth strain: DH5alpha
  Copy number: High Copy
Gene/Insert
  Gene/Insert name: PTEN
  Species: H. sapiens (human)
  Insert size (bp): 1209
  Mutation: Phosphatase Inactive Mutant Cys124Ser
  Entrez Gene: PTEN (a.k.a. 10q23del, BZS, CWS1, DEC, GLM2, MHAM, MMAC1, PTEN1, PTENbeta, PTENgama, TEP1)
  Tag / fusion protein: FLAG (N terminal on insert)
  Cloning method: Restriction Enzyme
  Sequencing primers: 5′ CMV-F
Terms and licenses: Academic/Nonprofit Terms; Industry Terms: Not Available to Industry
How to cite: pCMV-PTEN-C124S was a gift from Maria-Magdalena Georgescu (Addgene plasmid # 28300 ; http://n2t.net/addgene:28300 ; RRID:Addgene_28300)
